>Addgene plasmid #154406 | pDONR223 SARS-CoV2 TEV-NSP7 | addgene full sequence | sequence record 304673 | Addgene NGS Result
AGCGCAACGCAATTAATACGCGTACCGCTAGCCAGGAAGAGTTTGTAGAAACGCAAAAAGGCCATCCGTC
AGGATGGCCTTCTGCTTAGTTTGATGCCTGGCAGTTTATGGCGGGCGTCCTGCCCGCCACCCTCCGGGCC
GTTGCTTCACAACGTTCAAATCCGCTCCCGGCGGATTTGTCCTACTCAGGAGAGCGTTCACCGACAAACA
ACAGATAAAACGAAAGGCCCAGTCTTCCGACTGAGCCTTTCGTTTTATTTGATGCCTGGCAGTTCCCTAC
TCTCGCGTTAACGCTAGCATGGATGTTTTCCCAGTCACGACGTTGTAAAACGACGGCCAGTCTTAAGCTC
GGGCCCCAAATAATGATTTTATTTTGACTGATAGTGACCTGTTCGTTGCAACAAATTGATGAGCAATGCT
TTTTTATAATGCCAACTTTGTACAAAAAAGTTGGCGAAAACCTGTACTTCCAAGGCATGAGCAAGATGTC
CGACGTGAAGTGCACCTCCGTGGTGCTGCTGTCTGTGCTGCAGCAGCTGCGCGTGGAGAGCTCCTCTAAG
CTGTGGGCCCAGTGCGTGCAGCTGCACAACGACATCCTGCTGGCCAAGGACACCACCGAGGCTTTCGAAA
AGATGGTGTCTCTGCTGAGCGTGCTGCTGTCCATGCAGGGAGCTGTGGACATCAACAAGCTGTGCGAGGA
AATGCTGGACAACAGGGCTACCCTGCAGTAATACCCAACTTTCTTGTACAAAGTTGGCATTATAAGAAAG
CATTGCTTATCAATTTGTTGCAACGAACAGGTCACTATCAGTCAAAATAAAATCATTATTTGCCATCCAG
CTGATATCCCCTATAGTGAGTCGTATTACATGGTCATAGCTGTTTCCTGGCAGCTCTGGCCCGTGTCTCA
AAATCTCTGATGTTACATTGCACAAGATAAAAATATATCATCATGCCTCCTCTAGACCAGCCAGGACAGA
AATGCCTCGACTTCGCTGCTACCCAAGGTTGCCGGGTGACGCACACCGTGGAAACGGATGAAGGCACGAA
CCCAGTGGACATAAGCCTGTTCGGTTCGTAAGCTGTAATGCAAGTAGCGTATGCGCTCACGCAACTGGTC
CAGAACCTTGACCGAACGCAGCGGTGGTAACGGCGCAGTGGCGGTTTTCATGGCTTGTTATGACTGTTTT
TTTGGGGTACAGTCTATGCCTCGGGCATCCAAGCAGCAAGCGCGTTACGCCGTGGGTCGATGTTTGATGT
TATGGAGCAGCAACGATGTTACGCAGCAGGGCAGTCGCCCTAAAACAAAGTTAAACATTATGAGGGAAGC
GGTGATCGCCGAAGTATCGACTCAACTATCAGAGGTAGTTGGCGTCATCGAGCGCCATCTCGAACCGACG
TTGCTGGCCGTACATTTGTACGGCTCCGCAGTGGATGGCGGCCTGAAGCCACACAGTGATATTGATTTGC
TGGTTACGGTGACCGTAAGGCTTGATGAAACAACGCGGCGAGCTTTGATCAACGACCTTTTGGAAACTTC
GGCTTCCCCTGGAGAGAGCGAGATTCTCCGCGCTGTAGAAGTCACCATTGTTGTGCACGACGACATCATT
CCGTGGCGTTATCCAGCTAAGCGCGAACTGCAATTTGGAGAATGGCAGCGCAATGACATTCTTGCAGGTA
TCTTCGAGCCAGCCACGATCGACATTGATCTGGCTATCTTGCTGACAAAAGCAAGAGAACATAGCGTTGC
CTTGGTAGGTCCAGCGGCGGAGGAACTCTTTGATCCGGTTCCTGAACAGGATCTATTTGAGGCGCTAAAT
GAAACCTTAACGCTATGGAACTCGCCGCCCGACTGGGCTGGCGATGAGCGAAATGTAGTGCTTACGTTGT
CCCGCATTTGGTACAGCGCAGTAACCGGCAAAATCGCGCCGAAGGATGTCGCTGCCGACTGGGCAATGGA
GCGCCTGCCGGCCCAGTATCAGCCCGTCATACTTGAAGCTAGACAGGCTTATCTTGGACAAGAAGAAGAT
CGCTTGGCCTCGCGCGCAGATCAGTTGGAAGAATTTGTCCACTACGTGAAAGGCGAGATCACCAAGGTAG
TCGGCAAATAACCCTCGAGCCACCCATGACCAAAATCCCTTAACGTGAGTTACGCGTCGTTCCACTGAGC
GTCAGACCCCGTAGAAAAGATCAAAGGATCTTCTTGAGATCCTTTTTTTCTGCGCGTAATCTGCTGCTTG
CAAACAAAAAAACCACCGCTACCAGCGGTGGTTTGTTTGCCGGATCAAGAGCTACCAACTCTTTTTCCGA
AGGTAACTGGCTTCAGCAGAGCGCAGATACCAAATACTGTTCTTCTAGTGTAGCCGTAGTTAGGCCACCA
CTTCAAGAACTCTGTAGCACCGCCTACATACCTCGCTCTGCTAATCCTGTTACCAGTGGCTGCTGCCAGT
GGCGATAAGTCGTGTCTTACCGGGTTGGACTCAAGACGATAGTTACCGGATAAGGCGCAGCGGTCGGGCT
GAACGGGGGGTTCGTGCACACAGCCCAGCTTGGAGCGAACGACCTACACCGAACTGAGATACCTACAGCG
TGAGCTATGAGAAAGCGCCACGCTTCCCGAAGGGAGAAAGGCGGACAGGTATCCGGTAAGCGGCAGGGTC
GGAACAGGAGAGCGCACGAGGGAGCTTCCAGGGGGAAACGCCTGGTATCTTTATAGTCCTGTCGGGTTTC
GCCACCTCTGACTTGAGCGTCGATTTTTGTGATGCTCGTCAGGGGGGCGGAGCCTATGGAAAAACGCCAG
CAACGCGGCCTTTTTACGGTTCCTGGCCTTTTGCTGGCCTTTTGCTCACATGTTCTTTCCTGCGTTATCC
CCTGATTCTGTGGATAACCGTATTACCGCCTTTGAGTGAGCTGATACCGCTCGCCGCAGCCGAACGACCG
AGCGCAGCGAGTCAGTGAGCGAGGAAGCGGAAGAGCGCCCAATACGCAAACCGCCTCTCCCCGCGCGTTG
GCCGATTCATTAATGCAGCTGGCACGACAGGTTTCCCGACTGGAAAGCGGGCAGTG
Features (pLannotate 1.2.2; 12 found; start..end, strand, type, name):
     56..83      -  terminator     rrnB T2 terminator: transcription terminator T2 from the E. coli rrnB gene
    215..258     +  terminator     rrnB T1 terminator: Escherichia coli rrnB; transcription terminator T1 from the E. coli rrnB gene
    305..341     -  CDS            lacZα (fragment): LacZα fragment of β-galactosidase; lacZ fragment
    358..453     +  protein_bind   attL3: mutant version of attL; recombination site for the Gateway® LR reaction LR Clonase™
    456..472     +  CDS            TEV site (fragment): tobacco etch virus (TEV) protease recognition and cleavage site
    733..832     -  protein_bind   attL2: mutant version of attL; recombination site for the Gateway® LR reaction LR Clonase™
    850..868     -  promoter       T7 promoter: promoter for bacteriophage T7 RNA polymerase
   1058..1081    +  promoter       Pc promoter (fragment): intI1 (promoter lies within the coding sequence); class 1 integron promoter
   1257..1313    +  CDS            GmR (fragment): gentamycin acetyltransferase; aacC1; confers resistance to gentamycin
   1320..2111    +  CDS            SmR: aminoglycoside adenylyltransferase (Murphy, 1985); aadA; confers resistance to spectinomycin and streptomycin
   2204..2792    +  rep_origin     ori: high-copy-number ColE1/pMB1/pBR322/pUC origin of replication
   2975..1       +  CDS            lacI (fragment) (across the origin): lac repressor; lacI; The lac repressor binds to the lac operator to inhibit transcription in E. coli. This inhibition can be relieved by adding lactose or isopropyl-β-D-thiogalactopyranoside (IPTG).
