[The description below was written by a language model from this plasmid's Addgene catalogue record and pLannotate feature annotations shown in this document.]
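Description:
pDONR223 SARS-CoV2 TEV-NSP7 is a Gateway-compatible entry clone built on the pDONR223 backbone. It carries the coding sequence for non-structural protein 7 (NSP7) of SARS-CoV-2 isolate Wuhan-Hu-1, a mature product of the ORF1ab polyprotein. The 276 bp insert was PCR amplified and introduced by Gateway cloning. It contains many synonymous changes from codon optimization, so the encoded protein is unchanged while the nucleotide sequence differs from the viral genome. A tobacco etch virus (TEV) protease recognition sequence sits at the N-terminus of the ORF, so an N-terminal tag supplied by a destination vector could later be cleaved off with TEV protease.

The sequenced plasmid is 3,066 nt. This is smaller than the 5,005 bp listed for the empty backbone, as expected once the donor vector's counter-selection cassette has been replaced by the insert. In the feature table, the TEV site and ORF lie between two attL recombination sites, one of which the annotation tool labelled attL3 and the other attL2. These sites allow LR Clonase-mediated transfer of the ORF into attR-containing destination vectors. The rrnB T1 and T2 terminators lie upstream of the cassette and insulate it from read-through transcription, and a T7 promoter lies just beyond attL2. No promoter for expression in eukaryotic cells is annotated, which fits its role as a shuttle clone rather than an expression construct.

Propagation in E. coli relies on a high-copy ColE1/pUC-type origin, with selection by an aadA (SmR) gene conferring spectinomycin/streptomycin resistance. The short lacZα, lacI, GmR and integron Pc promoter hits are only fragments. The clone belongs to a collection of SARS-CoV-2 coding regions intended for flexible transfer into diverse expression and assay vectors.
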