Addgene plasmid #154406: pDONR223 SARS-CoV2 TEV-NSP7
Purpose: Gateway-compatible Entry vector
Depositing lab: Fritz Roth. Depositing organization: Sinai Health System. Publication: A Comprehensive, Flexible Collection of SARS-CoV-2 Coding Regions. Kim DK, Knapp JJ, Kuang D, Chawla A, Cassonnet P, Lee H, Sheykhkarimli D, Samavarchi-Tehrani P, Abdouni H, Rayhan A, Li R, Pogoutse O, Coyaud E, van der Werf S, Demeret C, Gingras AC, Taipale M, Raught B, Jacob Y, Roth FP. G3 (Bethesda). 2020 Aug 6. pii: g3.120.401554. doi: 10.1534/g3.120.401554. PubMed 32763951.
Backbone
  Vector backbone: pDONR223
  Backbone manufacturer: Rual et al, Genome Res. 14:2128-2135, 2004.
  Backbone size w/o insert (bp): 5005
  Vector type: Gateway-compatible Entry vector, with insert of NSP7 CDS with a TEV sequence at the N-term.
Growth in bacteria
  Bacterial resistance: Spectinomycin, 50 μg/mL
  Growth temperature: 37°C
  Growth strain: DH5alpha
  Copy number: Unknown
Gene/Insert
  Gene/Insert name: NSP7
  Species: SARS-CoV-2 isolate Wuhan-Hu-1
  Insert size (bp): 276
  Mutation: Many synonymous changes due to codon optimization
  Entrez Gene: ORF1ab (a.k.a. GU280_gp01)
  Cloning method: Gateway Cloning
  Sequencing primers: 5′ M13F; 3′ M13R
Resource information
  A portion of this plasmid was derived from a plasmid made by: PCR amplified
Terms and licenses: Academic/Nonprofit Terms; Industry Terms
How to cite: pDONR223 SARS-CoV2 TEV-NSP7 was a gift from Fritz Roth (Addgene plasmid # 154406 ; http://n2t.net/addgene:154406 ; RRID:Addgene_154406)
