>Addgene plasmid #154406 | pDONR223 SARS-CoV2 TEV-NSP7 | depositor partial sequence | sequence record 298875 | Inserted CDS with stop codon
GAAAACCTGTACTTCCAAGGCATGAGCAAGATGTCCGACGTGAAGTGCACCTCCGTGGTGCTGCTGTCTG
TGCTGCAGCAGCTGCGCGTGGAGAGCTCCTCTAAGCTGTGGGCCCAGTGCGTGCAGCTGCACAACGACAT
CCTGCTGGCCAAGGACACCACCGAGGCTTTCGAAAAGATGGTGTCTCTGCTGAGCGTGCTGCTGTCCATG
CAGGGAGCTGTGGACATCAACAAGCTGTGCGAGGAAATGCTGGACAACAGGGCTACCCTGCAGTAA
